Addgene plasmid #180360: pTRIP TRE BI_SEPT9_i3 NCmut-14-GFP11_SEPT9_i3 NCmut-14-GFP10
Purpose: mammalian co-expression of human SEPT9_i3 NCmut fused to GFP10 and of human SEPT9_i3 NCmut fused to GFP11
Depositing lab: Manos Mavrakis. Publication: Human septins organize as octamer-based filaments and mediate actin-membrane anchoring in cells. Martins CS, Taveneau C, Castro-Linares G, Baibakov M, Buzhinsky N, Eroles M, Milanovic V, Omi S, Pedelacq JD, Iv F, Bouillard L, Llewellyn A, Gomes M, Belhabib M, Kuzmic M, Verdier-Pinard P, Lee S, Badache A, Kumar S, Chandre C, Brasselet S, Rico F, Rossier O, Koenderink GH, Wenger J, Cabantous S, Mavrakis M. J Cell Biol. 2023 Mar 6;222(3):e202203016. doi: 10.1083/jcb.202203016. Epub 2022 Dec 23. PubMed 36562751.
Backbone
  Vector backbone: pTRIP TRE BI
  Vector type: Mammalian Expression, Lentiviral
Growth in bacteria
  Bacterial resistance: Ampicillin, 100 μg/mL
  Growth temperature: 37°C
  Growth strain: NEB Stable
  Copy number: High Copy
Gene/Insert 1
  Gene/Insert name: SEPTIN9_v3 (alt name: SEPT9_v3)
  Species: H. sapiens (human)
  Mutation: SEPT9_i3 I263D, M270D
  Entrez Gene: SEPTIN9 (a.k.a. AF17q25, MSF, MSF1, NAPB, PNUTL4, SEPT9, SINT1, SeptD1)
  Promoter: bidirectional TRE
  Tag / fusion protein: GFP10 (C terminal on insert)
  Cloning method: Gibson Cloning
  Sequencing primers: 5′ n/a
Gene/Insert 2
  Gene/Insert name: SEPTIN9_v3 (alt name: SEPT9_v3)
  Species: H. sapiens (human)
  Entrez Gene: SEPTIN9 (a.k.a. AF17q25, MSF, MSF1, NAPB, PNUTL4, SEPT9, SINT1, SeptD1)
  Promoter: bidirectional TRE
  Tag / fusion protein: GFP11 (C terminal on insert)
  Cloning method: Gibson Cloning
  Sequencing primers: 5′ n/a
Gene/Insert 3
  Gene/Insert name: IRES-TagBFP
Terms and licenses: Academic/Nonprofit Terms; Industry Terms: Not Available to Industry
Depositor comments: Please visit https://doi.org/10.1101/2022.02.23.481653 for bioRxiv preprint.
How to cite: pTRIP TRE BI_SEPT9_i3 NCmut-14-GFP11_SEPT9_i3 NCmut-14-GFP10 was a gift from Manos Mavrakis (Addgene plasmid # 180360 ; http://n2t.net/addgene:180360 ; RRID:Addgene_180360)
