[The description below was written by a language model from this plasmid's Addgene catalogue record and pLannotate feature annotations shown in this document.]
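Description:
pTRIP TRE BI_SEPT9_i3 NCmut-14-GFP11_SEPT9_i3 NCmut-14-GFP10 is an HIV-1-based lentiviral transfer and mammalian expression plasmid of about 14.6 kb, built on the pTRIP TRE BI backbone. It is propagated in E. coli through a high-copy ColE1/pUC-type origin with ampicillin resistance. The lentiviral portion comprises a 5' LTR, the Ψ packaging signal with a gag fragment, the RRE for Rev-dependent export, the cPPT/CTS, and a self-inactivating ΔU3 3' LTR. The backbone also retains an SV40 promoter followed by gpt fragments and SV40 small t intron/poly(A) sequences, along with pBR322-derived remnants; the record assigns these no function.

The payload is centred on a bidirectional Tet-responsive promoter, in which tet operator repeats are flanked by two minimal CMV promoters. This promoter drives two divergent copies of human SEPTIN9 isoform 3. Each copy carries a C-terminal fusion to a short GFP β-strand, GFP10 on one and GFP11 on the other. The annotation software detects these tags only as small fluorescent-protein fragments, and the "14" in the name presumably denotes the linker. The reverse-strand unit ends in an SV40 poly(A) signal. The forward unit continues into an EMCV IRES and TagBFP, which gives a blue marker of expressing cells. The NCmut designation corresponds to I263D and M270D; the catalogue lists these substitutions explicitly only for the GFP10-tagged insert, although the name and stated purpose indicate that both copies are mutant.

Expression requires a tetracycline-controlled transactivator supplied separately. The GFP10/GFP11 pairing fits a tripartite split-GFP complementation assay, in which fluorescence depends on the two tagged proteins coming together in the presence of the remaining GFP fragment, which this plasmid does not encode. The construct would therefore probe SEPT9–SEPT9 association when the mutated interface is disrupted, in the context of work on septin filament organisation.
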