Features (pLannotate 1.2.2; 36 found; start..end, strand, type, name):
     22..103     -  polyA_signal   SV40 poly(A) signal: SV40 polyadenylation signal
    126..209     -  CDS            large T antigen (fragment): large T antigen from SV40 (simian virus 40)
    229..282     -  CDS            CyPet (fragment): cyan fluorescent protein optimized for FRET with YPet (Nguyen and Daugherty, 2005) mammalian codon-optimized
    325..2007    -  CDS            SEPTIN9: SEPT9_HUMAN - Also known as KIAA0991, MSF, SEPT9. Experimental evidence at protein level: Swiss-Prot protein existence level 1. Filament-forming cytoskeletal GTPase (By similarity). May play a role in cytokinesis (Potential). May play a role in the internalization of 2 intracellular microbial pathogens, Listeria monocytogenes and Shigella flexneri. From Homo sapiens (Human).
   2051..2438    +  promoter       bidirectional TRE promoter: Tet-responsive bidirectional promoter PTight-BI, consisting of seven tet operator sequences flanked on each side by the minimal CMV promoter
   2486..4168    +  CDS            SEPTIN9: SEPT9_HUMAN - Also known as KIAA0991, MSF, SEPT9. Experimental evidence at protein level: Swiss-Prot protein existence level 1. Filament-forming cytoskeletal GTPase (By similarity). May play a role in cytokinesis (Potential). May play a role in the internalization of 2 intracellular microbial pathogens, Listeria monocytogenes and Shigella flexneri. From Homo sapiens (Human).
   4220..4273    +  CDS            Superfolder GFP (fragment): Superfolder GFP is a basic (constitutively fluorescent) green fluorescent protein published in 2005, derived from Aequorea victoria. It is reported to be a very rapidly-maturing weak dimer.
   4299..4859    +  misc_feature   IRES: internal ribosome entry site (IRES) of the encephalomyocarditis virus (EMCV)
   4865..5566    +  CDS            TagBFP: monomeric blue fluorescent protein mammalian codon-optimized
   5568..5768    +  CDS            nef (fragment): NEF_HV1Z2 - Experimental evidence at protein level: Swiss-Prot protein existence level 1. Extracellular Nef protein targets CD4(+) T-lymphocytes for apoptosis by interacting with CXCR4 surface receptors. From Human immunodeficiency virus type 1 group M subtype D (isolate Z2/CDC-Z34) (HIV-1).
   5770..5801    +  LTR            3' LTR (ΔU3) (fragment): self-inactivating 3' long terminal repeat (LTR) from HIV-1
   5849..6029    +  LTR            5' LTR (truncated): truncated 5' long terminal repeat (LTR) from HIV-1
   6991..7089    -  CDS            TBC1D5 (fragment): TBCD5_HUMAN - Also known as KIAA0210. Experimental evidence at protein level: Swiss-Prot protein existence level 1. May act as a GTPase-activating protein (GAP) for Rab family protein(s). May act as a GAP for RAB7A. Can displace RAB7A and retromer CSC subcomplex from the endosomal membrane to the cytosol; at least retromer displacement seems to require its catalytic activity (PubMed:19531583, PubMed:20923837). Required for retrograde transport of cargo proteins from endosomes to the trans-Golgi network (TGN); the function seems to require its catalytic activity. Involved in regulation of autop
   7495..7774    +  CDS            TcR (fragment): tetracycline efflux protein; tet; confers resistance to tetracycline
   7775..7823    -  misc_feature   bom (fragment): basis of mobility region from pBR322
   7925..7960    -  CDS            rop (fragment): Rop protein, which maintains plasmids at low copy number; rop
   8055..8159    +  promoter       AmpR promoter: bla
   8160..9020    +  CDS            AmpR: β-lactamase; bla; confers resistance to ampicillin, carbenicillin, and related antibiotics
   9191..9779    +  rep_origin     ori: high-copy-number ColE1/pMB1/pBR322/pUC origin of replication
   9962..10018   +  CDS            lacI (fragment): lac repressor; lacI; The lac repressor binds to the lac operator to inhibit transcription in E. coli. This inhibition can be relieved by adding lactose or isopropyl-β-D-thiogalactopyranoside (IPTG).
  10025..10354   +  promoter       SV40 promoter: SV40 enhancer and early promoter
  10554..10673   +  CDS            gpt (fragment): XGPT_ECOLI - Also known as gpp, gxu. Experimental evidence at protein level: Swiss-Prot protein existence level 1. Purine salvage pathway enzyme that catalyzes the transfer of the ribosyl-5-phosphate group from 5-phospho-alpha-D-ribose 1- diphosphate (PRPP) to the N9 position of the 6-oxopurines guanine and xanthine to form the corresponding ribonucleotides GMP (guanosine 5'- monophosphate) and XMP (xanthosine 5'-monophosphate), with the release of PPi. To a lesser extent, also acts on hypoxanthine (PubMed:9100006, PubMed:3886014). Does not ribophosphorylate adenine (PubMed:3886014). From Esch
  10673..11008   +  CDS            gpt (fragment): XGPT_ECOLI - Also known as gpp, gxu. Experimental evidence at protein level: Swiss-Prot protein existence level 1. Purine salvage pathway enzyme that catalyzes the transfer of the ribosyl-5-phosphate group from 5-phospho-alpha-D-ribose 1- diphosphate (PRPP) to the N9 position of the 6-oxopurines guanine and xanthine to form the corresponding ribonucleotides GMP (guanosine 5'- monophosphate) and XMP (xanthosine 5'-monophosphate), with the release of PPi. To a lesser extent, also acts on hypoxanthine (PubMed:9100006, PubMed:3886014). Does not ribophosphorylate adenine (PubMed:3886014). From Esch
  11103..11408   +  CDS            frsA (fragment): FRSA_ECOLI - Also known as yafA. Experimental evidence at protein level: Swiss-Prot protein existence level 1. Catalyzes the hydrolysis of esters (PubMed:15808744). Displays esterase activity toward pNP-butyrate (PubMed:15808744). May stimulate mixed-acid fermentation by acting as a fermentation/respiration switch that down-regulates respiration and up- regulates fermentation rates (PubMed:15169777). From Escherichia coli (strain K12).
  11412..11486   +  CDS            small t antigen (fragment): SV40 (simian virus 40) small t antigen
  11488..11553   +  intron         small t intron: SV40 (simian virus 40) small t antigen intron
  11683..11703   +  CDS            SV40 NLS: nuclear localization signal of SV40 (simian virus 40) large T antigen
  12022..12105   +  CDS            large T antigen (fragment): large T antigen from SV40 (simian virus 40)
  12128..12262   +  polyA_signal   SV40 poly(A) signal: SV40 polyadenylation signal
  12429..12758   +  CDS            nef (fragment): NEF_HV1BR - Experimental evidence at protein level: Swiss-Prot protein existence level 1. Extracellular Nef protein targets CD4(+) T-lymphocytes for apoptosis by interacting with CXCR4 surface receptors (PubMed:14990729). From Human immunodeficiency virus type 1 group M subtype B (isolate BRU/LAI) (HIV-1).
  12806..13063   +  LTR            5' LTR (truncated): truncated 5' long terminal repeat (LTR) from HIV-1
  13110..13235   +  misc_feature   HIV-1 Ψ: packaging signal of human immunodeficiency virus type 1
  13219..13582   +  CDS            HIV-1 gag (fragment): gag protein from human immunodeficiency virus 1; gag
  13728..13961   +  misc_feature   RRE: The Rev response element (RRE) of HIV-1 allows for Rev-dependent mRNA export from the nucleus to the cytoplasm.
  14338..14438   +  CDS            Rev (fragment): human immunodeficiency virus 1 (HIV-1) Rev protein; rev; enhances nuclear export of unspliced and incompletely spliced viral mRNAs
  14483..14600   +  misc_feature   cPPT/CTS: central polypurine tract and central termination sequence of HIV-1
>Addgene plasmid #180360 | pTRIP TRE BI_SEPT9_i3 NCmut-14-GFP11_SEPT9_i3 NCmut-14-GFP10 | addgene full sequence | sequence record 357944 | Addgene NGS Result
TTGGCTGATACGCGTACGTCGGCAGTGAAAAAAATGCTTTATTTGTGAAATTTGTGATGCTATTGCTTTA
TTTGTAACCATTATAAGCTGCAATAAACAAGTTAACAACAACAATTGCATTCATTTTATGTTTCAGGTTC
AGGGGGAGGTGTGGGAGGTTTTTTAAAGCAAGTAAAACCTCTACAAATGTGGTATGGCTGATTATGATCC
TCTAGATTAGGAGGCGTCGGTGATGCCGGCGGCGGTCACGTACTCCAGCAGCACCATGTGGTCGCGCTTC
TCTCCGGAGGACCCACCACCTCCAGAGCCACCGCCACCATCGATCATCTCTGGGGCTTCTGGCTCCTTCT
CCTCCACGCCGTTGGCCATGGCGCTGCTGCCCTCGTTGAGGCGCTTCACACGGTACGCCTCGAAGTGGAT
GCTGCTGGTGATGTCCTTGATGTTCTGCATGTGCGTCCTGATGAGAAGGTCCCGCAGGTAGGCAAACTCA
CAGTGTGTGGTGTTTTCAACTTCGATGGTACCCCACTTGGTCTTCCTCCCAAGGATCCTCTTGCCGTTGA
CCTGGTACTCGTGGTCACTGCCCACCACAGCAAATGGGATCATCTCCCGGAACTTCTCGTTCACCAGCCG
GTCCTCCGAGTCCTCATCAAATTCCTTCTGGGGGTACACGTCGATGCCGTTGGACAGCAGGTCTGCGGTG
ATCCGCTGTTTGAAGTGGACCCTCTCCTCCAGGGTGAGTGTGTCCGCCTTGGCGATGACAGGGACGATGT
TGACCACCTTGCTCAGGCGTTTCATAAACTCGATGTCCAGGGGCCTGAGGGAGTGGCCGGTGGCGGGGAT
GAAGTAGAGGCAGCAGTGGACGCGGGTGTCCGGGATGCGCTTCTTGCGGTTGATGTTGACCTCCTCCTGC
AGGTATTTCTCGTACTGGTCATTGATGAACTTCATGATGGGCTGCCAGCAGTTCTCGTTGTTGATGTGGT
CCCCGAACCCTGGTGTGTCAATCACTGTCAGCTTCATCCGGACGCCTTTCTCCTCAATATCGTGCGTGAT
GGACTTGATCTCGATGGTCTTGGGGATGCGCTCCTCTGAGGTGGGCTGCACCGACTTCCGGCTGATTTTG
GATTTGAAGAGGGTGTTGATTAAGGTGGATTTACCCAAGCCGCTCTGCCCGACCACCATGATGTTGAACT
CGAAGCCCTGCTTCATGGCCTTCCGGCGATCCTGCTCCAGGATGGAGTCATCCCCCACGTAGCCGAAGTC
CACCGGGGCCTTCTCGTTCCGTGATGCAGGCGCCTGCTTGAGCCCGGCATCTCTGGGGGTGTCGGCCATG
TCGCCAACGCAGCTGGGAGCCGCCTCAGTGGCCTCCTGGCTCCGGGGTGTAGCCTCAGCCACAGGGGGCT
GGGGCTTGGGCTCCAGCCTGCTCTGCAGCTGAGACACAGGGGCAGGCTCTGAATTTTCCAAGGTCTGGGC
TGGGCTGGGGGCGGTGGGCGCCTCAGCAGGCTTGGGCATCTGGATCTCCACCCTCTTGGGGGCTGCGTCG
GTGGCAGGGGCAGTGGGCACCTCGGGGACCTTGGAGGCAGGGGGCTCCATCCTCCGGTGGGCTGACTCCT
GGGGTTTGACGATGGTGATCTCCGTCCTCCGAGGGGCCGGTTCTGGCGTCTTGTGGCCCAACACCTCGGC
CCTCTTGAGCCCGAACCGGGACGGGCCGATGGCCCCGGCGTTCTCCACCTGCTTGGACGAGATGTCAATG
GACAGCTCAGTGCGCCGGGACACCGGCTCGGCCGCCTTGGGGCCCGAGAGCTCCACCCTCCGCAGGGACG
CCTTGGGGGAGCGTTGGCTTAGGGAGTCCACATGGCGGGCCGAGGGTTCTGAGTTCTTCACGCCCAGGTC
CTGGAATTTCTGGGTGGAGCTGGCCACAGTGGCTCGGAGTAGGGGAGTCTGGACCCTCCGGGGTGGGGTG
GAGTTGGGTGTCTCGACCTCCTCGACCTCAAAAGATCTTTTCAAGGCTGAGATCCGGTCCCTCTCCATCA
TATGACCGGTGAATTCTCCAGGCGATCTGACGGTTCACTAAACGAGCTCTGCTTATATAGGCCTCCCACC
GTACACGCCACCTCGACATACTCGAGTTTACTCCCTATCAGTGATAGAGAACGTATGTCGAGTTTACTCC
CTATCAGTGATAGAGAACGATGTCGAGTTTACTCCCTATCAGTGATAGAGAACGTATGTCGAGTTTACTC
CCTATCAGTGATAGAGAACGTATGTCGAGTTTACTCCCTATCAGTGATAGAGAACGTATGTCGAGTTTAT
CCCTATCAGTGATAGAGAACGTATGTCGAGTTTACTCCCTATCAGTGATAGAGAACGTATGTCGAGGTAG
GCGTGTACGGTGGGAGGCCTATATAAGCAGAGCTCGTTTAGTGAACCGTCAGATCGCCTGGAGATTTCGA
GCTCGGTACCGCGGATGGAGAGGGACCGGATCTCAGCCTTGAAAAGATCTTTTGAGGTCGAGGAGGTCGA
GACACCCAACTCCACCCCACCCCGGAGGGTCCAGACTCCCCTACTCCGAGCCACTGTGGCCAGCTCCACC
CAGAAATTCCAGGACCTGGGCGTGAAGAACTCAGAACCCTCGGCCCGCCATGTGGACTCCCTAAGCCAAC
GCTCCCCCAAGGCGTCCCTGCGGAGGGTGGAGCTCTCGGGCCCCAAGGCGGCCGAGCCGGTGTCCCGGCG
CACTGAGCTGTCCATTGACATCTCGTCCAAGCAGGTGGAGAACGCCGGGGCCATCGGCCCGTCCCGGTTC
GGGCTCAAGAGGGCCGAGGTGTTGGGCCACAAGACGCCAGAACCGGCCCCTCGGAGGACGGAGATCACCA
TCGTCAAACCCCAGGAGTCAGCCCACCGGAGGATGGAGCCCCCTGCCTCCAAGGTCCCCGAGGTGCCCAC
TGCCCCTGCCACCGACGCAGCCCCCAAGAGGGTGGAGATCCAGATGCCCAAGCCTGCTGAGGCGCCCACC
GCCCCCAGCCCAGCCCAGACCTTGGAAAATTCAGAGCCTGCCCCTGTGTCTCAGCTGCAGAGCAGGCTGG
AGCCCAAGCCCCAGCCCCCTGTGGCTGAGGCTACACCCCGGAGCCAGGAGGCCACTGAGGCGGCTCCCAG
CTGCGTTGGCGACATGGCCGACACCCCCAGAGATGCCGGGCTCAAGCAGGCGCCTGCATCACGGAACGAG
AAGGCCCCGGTGGACTTCGGCTACGTGGGGGATGACTCCATCCTGGAGCAGGATCGCCGGAAGGCCATGA
AGCAGGGCTTCGAGTTCAACATCATGGTGGTCGGGCAGAGCGGCTTGGGTAAATCCACCTTAATCAACAC
CCTCTTCAAATCCAAAATCAGCCGGAAGTCGGTGCAGCCCACCTCAGAGGAGCGCATCCCCAAGACCATC
GAGATCAAGTCCATCACGCACGATATTGAGGAGAAAGGCGTCCGGATGAAGCTGACAGTGATTGACACAC
CAGGGTTCGGGGACCACATCAACAACGAGAACTGCTGGCAGCCCATCATGAAGTTCATCAATGACCAGTA
CGAGAAATACCTGCAGGAGGAGGTCAACATCAACCGCAAGAAGCGCATCCCGGACACCCGCGTCCACTGC
TGCCTCTACTTCATCCCCGCCACCGGCCACTCCCTCAGGCCCCTGGACATCGAGTTTATGAAACGCCTGA
GCAAGGTGGTCAACATCGTCCCTGTCATCGCCAAGGCGGACACACTCACCCTGGAGGAGAGGGTCCACTT
CAAACAGCGGATCACCGCAGACCTGCTGTCCAACGGCATCGACGTGTACCCCCAGAAGGAATTTGATGAG
GACTCGGAGGACCGGCTGGTGAACGAGAAGTTCCGGGAGATGATCCCATTTGCTGTGGTGGGCAGTGACC
ACGAGTACCAGGTCAACGGCAAGAGGATCCTTGGGAGGAAGACCAAGTGGGGTACCATCGAAGTTGAAAA
CACCACACACTGTGAGTTTGCCTACCTGCGGGACCTTCTCATCAGGACGCACATGCAGAACATCAAGGAC
ATCACCAGCAGCATCCACTTCGAGGCGTACCGTGTGAAGCGCCTCAACGAGGGCAGCAGCGCCATGGCCA
ACGGCGTGGAGGAGAAGGAGCCAGAAGCCCCAGAGATGATCGATGGTGGCGGTGGCTCTGGAGGTGGTGG
GTCCTCCGGAATGGGCGACCTGCCCGACGACCACTACCTGTCCACCCAGACCATCCTGAGCAAGGACCTG
AACTAAGCTAGCTAATAGTTCCGCCCCTCTCCCTCCCCCCTAACGTTACTGGCCGAAGCCGCTTGGAATA
AGGCCGGTGTGCGTTTGTCTATATGTTATTTTCCACCATATTGCCGTCTTTTGGCAATGTGAGGGCCCGG
AAACCTGGCCCTGTCTTCTTGACGAGCATTCCTAGGGGTCTTTCCCCTCTCGCCAAAGGAATGCAAGGTC
TGTTGAATGTCGTGAAGGAAGCAGTTCCTCTGGAAGCTTCTTGAAGACAAACAACGTCTGTAGCGACCCT
TTGCAGGCAGCGGAACCCCCCACCTGGCGACAGGTGCCTCTGCGGCCAAAAGCCACGTGTATAAGATACA
CCTGCAAAGGCGGCACAACCCCAGTGCCACGTTGTGAGTTGGATAGTTGTGGAAAGAGTCAAATGGCTCT
CCTCAAGCGTATTCAACAAGGGGCTGAAGGATGCCCAGAAGGTACCCCATTGTATGGGATCTGATCTGGG
GCCTCGGTGCACATGCTTTACATGTGTTTAGTCGAGGTTAAAAAAACGTCTAGGCCCCCCGAACCACGGG
GACGTGGTTTTCCTTTGAAAAACACGATGCAAGCATGAGCGAGCTGATTAAGGAGAACATGCACATGAAG
CTGTACATGGAGGGCACCGTGGACAACCATCACTTCAAGTGCACATCCGAGGGCGAAGGCAAGCCCTACG
AGGGCACCCAGACCATGAGAATCAAGGTGGTCGAGGGCGGCCCTCTCCCCTTCGCCTTCGACATCCTGGC
TACTAGCTTCCTCTACGGCAGCAAGACCTTCATCAACCACACCCAGGGCATCCCCGACTTCTTCAAGCAG
TCCTTCCCTGAGGGCTTCACATGGGAGAGAGTCACCACATACGAAGACGGGGGCGTGCTGACCGCTACCC
AGGACACCAGCCTCCAGGACGGCTGCCTCATCTACAACGTCAAGATCAGAGGGGTGAACTTCACATCCAA
CGGCCCTGTGATGCAGAAGAAAACACTCGGCTGGGAGGCCTTCACCGAGACGCTGTACCCCGCTGACGGC
GGCCTGGAAGGCAGAAACGACATGGCCCTGAAGCTCGTGGGCGGGAGCCATCTGATCGCAAACATCAAGA
CCACATATAGATCCAAGAAACCCGCTAAGAACCTCAAGATGCCTGGCGTCTACTATGTGGACTACAGACT
GGAAAGAATCAAGGAGGCCAACAACGAGACCTACGTCGAGCAGCACGAGGTGGCAGTGGCCAGATACTGC
GACCTCCCTAGCAAACTGGGGCACAAGCTTAATTAAGGATCCAGCGGCCGCTCGAGACCTAGAAAAACAT
GGAGCAATCACAAGTAGCAATACAGCAGCTACCAATGCTGATTGTGCCTGGCTAGAAGCACAAGAGGAGG
AGGAGGTGGGTTTTCCAGTCACACCTCAGGTACCTTTAAGACCAATGACTTACAAGGCAGCTGTAGATCT
TAGCCACTTTTTAAAAGAAAAGGGGGGACTGGAAGGGCTAATTCACTCCCAACGAAGACAAAATCGTCGA
GAGATGCTGCATATAAGCAGCTGCTTTTTGCTTGTACTGGGTCTCTCTGGTTAGACCAGATCTGAGCCTG
GGAGCTCTCTGGCTAACTAGGGAACCCACTGCTTAAGCCTCAATAAAGCTTGCCTTGAGTGCTTCAAGTA
GTGTGTGCCCGTCTGTTGTGTGACTCTGGTAACTAGAGATCCCTCAGACCCTTTTAGTCAGTGTGGAAAA
TCTCTAGCAGTAGTAGTTCATGTCATCTTATTATTCAGTATTTATAACTTGCAAAGAAATGAATATCAGA
GAGTGAGAGGCCTTGACATTATAATAGATTTAGCAGGAATTGAACTAGGAGTGGAGCACACAGGCAAAGC
TGCAGAAGTACTTGGAAGAAGCCACCAGAGATACTCACGATTCTGCACATACCTGGCTAATCCCAGATCC
TAAGGATTACATTAAGTTTACTAACATTTATATAATGATTTATAGTTTAAAGTATAAACTTATCTAATTT
ACTATTCTGACAGATATTAATTAATCCTCAAATATCATAAGAGATGATTACTATTATCCCCATTTAACAC
AAGAGGAAACTGAGAGGGAAAGATGTTGAAGTAATTTTCCCACAATTACAGCATCCGTTAGTTACGACTC
TATGATCTTCTGACACAAATTCCATTTACTCCTCACCCTATGACTCAGTCGAATATATCAAAGTTATGGA
CATTATGCTAAGTAACAAATTACCCTTTTATATAGTAAATACTGAGTAGATTGAGAGAAGAAATTGTTTG
CAAACCTGAATAGCTTCAAGAAGAAGAGAAGTGAGGATAAGAATAACAGTTGTCATTTAACAAGTTTTAA
CAAGTAACTTGGTTAGAAAGGGATTCAAATGCATAAAGCAAGGGATAAATTTTTCTGGCAACAAGACTAT
ACAATATAACCTTAAATATGACTTCAAATAATTGTTGGAACTTGATAAAACTAATTAAATATTATTGAAG
ATTATCAATATTATAAATGTAATTTACTTTTAAAAAGGGAACATAGAAATGTGTATCATTAGAGTAGAAA
ACAATCCTTATTATCACAATTTGTCAAAACAAGTTTGTTATTAACACAAGTAGAATACTGCATTCAATTA
AGTTGACTGCAGATTTTGTGTTTTGTTAAAATTAGAAAGAGATAACAACAATTTGAATTATTGAAAGTAA
CATGTAAATAGTTCTACATACGTTCTTTTGACATCTTGTTCAATCATTGATCGAAGTTCTTTATCTTGGA
AGAATTTGTTCCAAAGACTCTGAAATAAGGAAAACAATCTATTATATAGTCTCACACCTTTGTTTTACTT
TTAGTGATTTCAATTTAATAATGTAAATGGTTAAAATTTATTCTTCTCTGAGATCATTTCACATTGCAGA
TAGAAAACCTGAGACTGGGGTAATTTTTATTAAAATCTAATTTAATCTCAGAAACACATCTTTATTCTAA
CATCAATTTTTCCAGTTTGATATTATCATATAAAGTCAGCCTTCCTCATCTGCAGGTTCCACAACAAAAA
TCCAACCAACTGTGGATCAAAAATATTGGGAAAAAATTAAAAATAGCAATACAACAATAAAAAAATACAA
ATCAGAAAAACAGCACAGTATAACAACTTTATTTAGCATTTACAATCTATTAGGTATTATAAGTAATCTA
GCCAGATCCTCTACGCCGGACGCATCGTGGCCGGCATCACCGGCGCCACAGGTGCGGTTGCTGGCGCCTA
TATCGCCGACATCACCGATGGGGAAGATCGGGCTCGCCACTTCGGGCTCATGAGCGCTTGTTTCGGCGTG
GGTATGGTGGCAGGCCCCGTGGCCGGGGGACTGTTGGGCGCCATCTCCTTGCATGCACCATTCCTTGCGG
CGGCGGTGCTCAACGGCCTCAACCTACTACTGGGCTGCTTCCTAATGCAGGAGTCGCATAAGGGAGAGCG
TCGAATGGTGCACTCTCAGTACAATCTGCTCTGATGCCGCATAGTTAAGCCAGCCCCGACACCCGCCAAC
ACCCGCTGACGCGCCCTGACGGGCTTGTCTGCTCCCGGCATCCGCTTACAGACAAGCTGTGACCGTCTCC
GGGAGCTGCATGTGTCAGAGGTTTTCACCGTCATCACCGAAACGCGCGAGACGAAAGGGCCTCGTGATAC
GCCTATTTTTATAGGTTAATGTCATGATAATAATGGTTTCTTAGACGTCAGGTGGCACTTTTCGGGGAAA
TGTGCGCGGAACCCCTATTTGTTTATTTTTCTAAATACATTCAAATATGTATCCGCTCATGAGACAATAA
CCCTGATAAATGCTTCAATAATATTGAAAAAGGAAGAGTATGAGTATTCAACATTTCCGTGTCGCCCTTA
TTCCCTTTTTTGCGGCATTTTGCCTTCCTGTTTTTGCTCACCCAGAAACGCTGGTGAAAGTAAAAGATGC
TGAAGATCAGTTGGGTGCACGAGTGGGTTACATCGAACTGGATCTCAACAGCGGTAAGATCCTTGAGAGT
TTTCGCCCCGAAGAACGTTTTCCAATGATGAGCACTTTTAAAGTTCTGCTATGTGGCGCGGTATTATCCC
GTATTGACGCCGGGCAAGAGCAACTCGGTCGCCGCATACACTATTCTCAGAATGACTTGGTTGAGTACTC
ACCAGTCACAGAAAAGCATCTTACGGATGGCATGACAGTAAGAGAATTATGCAGTGCTGCCATAACCATG
AGTGATAACACTGCGGCCAACTTACTTCTGACAACGATCGGAGGACCGAAGGAGCTAACCGCTTTTTTGC
ACAACATGGGGGATCATGTAACTCGCCTTGATCGTTGGGAACCGGAGCTGAATGAAGCCATACCAAACGA
CGAGCGTGACACCACGATGCCTGTAGCAATGGCAACAACGTTGCGCAAACTATTAACTGGCGAACTACTT
ACTCTAGCTTCCCGGCAACAATTAATAGACTGGATGGAGGCGGATAAAGTTGCAGGACCACTTCTGCGCT
CGGCCCTTCCGGCTGGCTGGTTTATTGCTGATAAATCTGGAGCCGGTGAGCGTGGGTCTCGCGGTATCAT
TGCAGCACTGGGGCCAGATGGTAAGCCCTCCCGTATCGTAGTTATCTACACGACGGGGAGTCAGGCAACT
ATGGATGAACGAAATAGACAGATCGCTGAGATAGGTGCCTCACTGATTAAGCATTGGTAACTGTCAGACC
AAGTTTACTCATATATACTTTAGATTGATTTAAAACTTCATTTTTAATTTAAAAGGATCTAGGTGAAGAT
CCTTTTTGATAATCTCATGACCAAAATCCCTTAACGTGAGTTTTCGTTCCACTGAGCGTCAGACCCCGTA
GAAAAGATCAAAGGATCTTCTTGAGATCCTTTTTTTCTGCGCGTAATCTGCTGCTTGCAAACAAAAAAAC
CACCGCTACCAGCGGTGGTTTGTTTGCCGGATCAAGAGCTACCAACTCTTTTTCCGAAGGTAACTGGCTT
CAGCAGAGCGCAGATACCAAATACTGTTCTTCTAGTGTAGCCGTAGTTAGGCCACCACTTCAAGAACTCT
GTAGCACCGCCTACATACCTCGCTCTGCTAATCCTGTTACCAGTGGCTGCTGCCAGTGGCGATAAGTCGT
GTCTTACCGGGTTGGACTCAAGACGATAGTTACCGGATAAGGCGCAGCGGTCGGGCTGAACGGGGGGTTC
GTGCACACAGCCCAGCTTGGAGCGAACGACCTACACCGAACTGAGATACCTACAGCGTGAGCTATGAGAA
AGCGCCACGCTTCCCGAAGGGAGAAAGGCGGACAGGTATCCGGTAAGCGGCAGGGTCGGAACAGGAGAGC
GCACGAGGGAGCTTCCAGGGGGAAACGCCTGGTATCTTTATAGTCCTGTCGGGTTTCGCCACCTCTGACT
TGAGCGTCGATTTTTGTGATGCTCGTCAGGGGGGCGGAGCCTATGGAAAAACGCCAGCAACGCGGCCTTT
TTACGGTTCCTGGCCTTTTGCTGGCCTTTTGCTCACATGTTCTTTCCTGCGTTATCCCCTGATTCTGTGG
ATAACCGTATTACCGCCTTTGAGTGAGCTGATACCGCTCGCCGCAGCCGAACGACCGAGCGCAGCGAGTC
AGTGAGCGAGGAAGCGGAAGAGCGCCCAATACGCAAACCGCCTCTCCCCGCGCGTTGGCCGATTCATTAA
TGCAGCTGTGGAATGTGTGTCAGTTAGGGTGTGGAAAGTCCCCAGGCTCCCCAGCAGGCAGAAGTATGCA
AAGCATGCATCTCAATTAGTCAGCAACCAGGTGTGGAAAGTCCCCAGGCTCCCCAGCAGGCAGAAGTATG
CAAAGCATGCATCTCAATTAGTCAGCAACCATAGTCCCGCCCCTAACTCCGCCCATCCCGCCCCTAACTC
CGCCCAGTTCCGCCCATTCTCCGCCCCATGGCTGACTAATTTTTTTTATTTATGCAGAGGCCGAGGCCGC
CTCGGCCTCTGAGCTATTCCAGAAGTAGTGAGGAGGCTTTTTTGGAGGCCTAGGCTTTTGCAAAAAGCTT
GGACACAAGACAGGCTTGCGAGATATGTTTGAGAATACCACTTTATCCCGCGTCAGGGAGAGGCAGTGCG
TAAAAAGACGCGGACTCATGTGAAATACTGGTTTTTAGTGCGCCAGATCTCTATAATCTCGCGCAACCTA
TTTTCCCCTCGAACACTTTTTAAGCCGTAGATAAACAGGCTGGGACACTTCACATGAGCGAAAAATACAT
CGTCACCTGGGACATGTTGCAGATCCATGCACGTAAACTCGCAAGCCGACTGATGCCTTCTGAACAATGG
AAAGGCATTATTGCCGTAAGCCGTGGCGGTCTGTACCGGGTGCGTTACTGGCGCGTGAACTGGGTATTCG
TCATGTCGATACCGTTTGTATTTCCAGCTACGATCACGACAACCAGCGCGAGCTTAAAGTGCTGAAACGC
GCAGAAGGCGATGGCGAAGGCTTCATCGTTATTGATGACCTGGTGGATACCGGTGGTACTGCGGTTGCGA
TTCGTGAAATGTATCCAAAAGCGCACTTTGTCACCATCTTCGCAAAACCGGCTGGTCGTCCGCTGGTTGA
TGACTATGTTGTTGATATCCCGCAAGATACCTGGATTGAACAGCCGTGGGATATGGGCGTCGTATTCGTC
CCGCCAATCTCCGGTCGCTAATCTTTTCAACGCCTGGCACTGCCGGGCGTTGTTCTTTTTAACTTCAGGC
GGGTTACAATAGTTTCCAGTAAGTATTCTGGAGGCTGCATCCATGACACAGGCAAACCTGAGCGAAACCC
TGTTCAAACCCCGCTTTAAACATCCTGAAACCTCGACGCTAGTCCGCCGCTTTAATCACGGCGCACAACC
GCCTGTGCAGTCGGCCCTTGATGGTAAAACCATCCCTCACTGGTATCGCATGATTAACCGTCTGATGTGG
ATCTGGCGCGGCATTGACCCACGCGAAATCCTCGACGTCCAGGCACGTATTGTGATGAGCGATGCCGAAC
GTACCGACGATGATTTATACGATACGGTGATTGGCTACCGTGGCGGCAACTGGATTTATGAGTGGGCCCC
GGATCTTTGTGAAGGAACCTTACTTCTGTGGTGTGACATAATTGGACAAACTACCTACAGAGATTTAAAG
CTCTAAGGTAAATATAAAATTTTTAAGTGTATAATGTGTTAAACTACTGATTCTAATTGTTTGTGTATTT
TAGATTCCAACCTATGGAACTGATGAATGGGAGCAGTGGTGGAATGCCTTTAATGAGGAAAACCTGTTTT
GCTCAGAAGAAATGCCATCTAGTGATGATGAGGCTACTGCTGACTCTCAACATTCTACTCCTCCAAAAAA
GAAGAGAAAGGTAGAAGACCCCAAGGACTTTCCTTCAGAATTGCTAAGTTTTTTGAGTCATGCTGTGTTT
AGTAATAGAACTCTTGCTTGCTTTGCTATTTACACCACAAAGGAAAAAGCTGCACTGCTATACAAGAAAA
TTATGGAAAAATATTCTGTAACCTTTATAAGTAGGCATAACAGTTATAATCATAACATACTGTTTTTTCT
TACTCCACACAGGCATAGAGTGTCTGCTATTAATAACTATGCTCAAAAATTGTGTACCTTTAGCTTTTTA
ATTTGTAAAGGGGTTAATAAGGAATATTTGATGTATAGTGCCTTGACTAGAGATCATAATCAGCCATACC
ACATTTGTAGAGGTTTTACTTGCTTTAAAAAACCTCCCACACCTCCCCCTGAACCTGAAACATAAAATGA
ATGCAATTGTTGTTGTTAACTTGTTTATTGCAGCTTATAATGGTTACAAATAAAGCAATAGCATCACAAA
TTTCACAAATAAAGCATTTTTTTCACTGCATTCTAGTTGTGGTTTGTCCAAACTCATCAATGTATCTTAT
CATGTCTGGATCAACTGGATAACTCAAGCTAACCAAAATCATCCCAAACTTCCCACCCCATACCCTATTA
CCACTGCCAATTACCTGTGGTTTCATTTACTCTAAACCTGTGATTCCTCTGAATTATTTTCATTTTAAAG
AAATTGTATTTGTTAAATATGTACTACAAACTTAGTAGTTGGAAGGGCTAATTCACTCCCAAAGAAGACA
AGATATCCTTGATCTGTGGATCTACCACACACAAGGCTACTTCCCTGATTAGCAGAACTACACACCAGGG
CCAGGGGTCAGATATCCACTGACCTTTGGATGGTGCTACAAGCTAGTACCAGTTGAGCCAGATAAGGTAG
AAGAGGCCAATAAAGGAGAGAACACCAGCTTGTTACACCCTGTGAGCCTGCATGGGATGGATGACCCGGA
GAGAGAAGTGTTAGAGTGGAGGTTTGACAGCCGCCTAGCATTTCATCACGTGGCCCGAGAGCTGCATCCG
GAGTACTTCAAGAACTGCTGATATCGAGCTTGCTACAAGGGACTTTCCGCTGGGGACTTTCCAGGGAGGC
GTGGCCTGGGCGGGACTGGGGAGTGGCGAGCCCTCAGATCCTGCATATAAGCAGCTGCTTTTTGCCTGTA
CTGGGTCTCTCTGGTTAGACCAGATCTGAGCCTGGGAGCTCTCTGGCTAACTAGGGAACCCACTGCTTAA
GCCTCAATAAAGCTTGCCTTGAGTGCTTCAAGTAGTGTGTGCCCGTCTGTTGTGTGACTCTGGTAACTAG
AGATCCCTCAGACCCTTTTAGTCAGTGTGGAAAATCTCTAGCAGTGGCGCCCGAACAGGGACTTGAAAGC
GAAAGGGAAACCAGAGGAGCTCTCTCGACGCAGGACTCGGCTTGCTGAAGCGCGCACGGCAAGAGGCGAG
GGGCGGCGACTGGTGAGTACGCCAAAAATTTTGACTAGCGGAGGCTAGAAGGAGAGAGATGGGTGCGAGA
GCGTCAGTATTAAGCGGGGGAGAATTAGATCGCGATGGGAAAAAATTCGGTTAAGGCCAGGGGGAAAGAA
AAAATATAAATTAAAACATATAGTATGGGCAAGCAGGGAGCTAGAACGATTCGCAGTTAATCCTGGCCTG
TTAGAAACATCAGAAGGCTGTAGACAAATACTGGGACAGCTACAACCATCCCTTCAGACAGGATCAGAAG
AACTTAGATCATTATATAATACAGTAGCAACCCTCTATTGTGTGCATCAAAGGATAGAGATAAAAGACAC
CAAGGAAGCTTTAGACAAGATAGAGGAAGAGCAAAACAAAAGTAAGACCACCGCACAGCAAGCGGCCGCT
GATCTTCAGACCTGGAGGAGGAGATATGAGGGACAATTGGAGAAGTGAATTATATAAATATAAAGTAGTA
AAAATTGAACCATTAGGAGTAGCACCCACCAAGGCAAAGAGAAGAGTGGTGCAGAGAGAAAAAAGAGCAG
TGGGAATAGGAGCTTTGTTCCTTGGGTTCTTGGGAGCAGCAGGAAGCACTATGGGCGCAGCGTCAATGAC
GCTGACGGTACAGGCCAGACAATTATTGTCTGGTATAGTGCAGCAGCAGAACAATTTGCTGAGGGCTATT
GAGGCGCAACAGCATCTGTTGCAACTCACAGTCTGGGGCATCAAGCAGCTCCAGGCAAGAATCCTGGCTG
TGGAAAGATACCTAAAGGATCAACAGCTCCTGGGGATTTGGGGTTGCTCTGGAAAACTCATTTGCACCAC
TGCTGTGCCTTGGAATGCTAGTTGGAGTAATAAATCTCTGGAACAGATTTGGAATCACACGACCTGGATG
GAGTGGGACAGAGAAATTAACAATTACACAAGCTTAATACACTCCTTAATTGAAGAATCGCAAAACCAGC
AAGAAAAGAATGAACAAGAATTATTGGAATTAGATAAATGGGCAAGTTTGTGGAATTGGTTTAACATAAC
AAATTGGCTGTGGTATATAAAATTATTCATAATGATAGTAGGAGGCTTGGTAGGTTTAAGAATAGTTTTT
GCTGTACTTTCTATAGTGAATAGAGTTAGGCAGGGATATTCACCATTATCGTTTCAGACCCACCTCCCAA
CCCCGAGGGGACCCGACAGGCCCGAAGGAATAGAAGAAGAAGGTGGAGAGAGAGACAGAGACAGATCCAT
TCGATTAGTGAACGGATCTCGACGGTATCGCCGAATTCACAAATGGCAGTATTCATCCACAATTTTAAAA
GAAAAGGGGGGATTGGGGGGTACAGTGCAGGGGAAAGAATAGTAGACATAATAGCAACAGACATACAAAC
TAAAGAATTACAAAAACAAATTACAAAAATTCAAAATTTTCGGGTTTATTACAGGGACAGCAGAGATCCA
CT
